Addgene plasmid #229392: pXTK-BB6 [Backbone_RK2-KanR-TetR-PaqCI-Compatible_PartTypeBB]
Purpose: (Empty Backbone) XanthoMoClo Golden Gate Backbone Plasmid, contains Backbone_RK2-KanR-TetR-PaqCI-Compatible_PartTypeBB and an sfGFP dropout
Depositing lab: Michael Springer. Depositing organization: Harvard Medical School. Publication: XanthoMoClo horizontal line A Robust Modular Cloning Genetic Toolkit for the Genera Xanthobacter and Roseixanthobacter. Soltysiak MPM, Ory ALH, Lee AD, Christophersen CE, Jalihal AP, Springer M. ACS Synth Biol. 2025 Apr 18;14(4):1173-1190. doi: 10.1021/acssynbio.4c00806. Epub 2025 Mar 13. PubMed 40080684.
Backbone
  Vector backbone: pXTK
  Vector type: Bacterial Expression
Growth in bacteria
  Bacterial resistance: Kanamycin, 50 μg/mL
  Growth temperature: 37°C
  Growth strain: DH5alpha
  Copy number: Low Copy
Gene/Insert
  Gene/Insert name: None
Terms and licenses: Academic/Nonprofit Terms; Industry Terms: Not Available to Industry
How to cite: pXTK-BB6 [Backbone_RK2-KanR-TetR-PaqCI-Compatible_PartTypeBB] was a gift from Michael Springer (Addgene plasmid # 229392 ; http://n2t.net/addgene:229392 ; RRID:Addgene_229392)
