[The description below was written by a language model from this plasmid's Addgene catalogue record and pLannotate feature annotations shown in this document.]
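Description:
pXTK-BB6 is an empty Golden Gate backbone plasmid from the XanthoMoClo modular cloning toolkit, which was built for genetic work in the genera Xanthobacter and Roseixanthobacter. It belongs to the pXTK series, is classed as a bacterial expression vector, and fills the "backbone" part-type position in the assembly scheme. The sequenced record is about 7.5 kb. Replication relies on the broad-host-range RK2 (IncP) system. The annotation shows oriV together with trfA, whose product initiates replication at oriV and also takes part in copy number control, in keeping with the recorded low copy number. An IncP oriT with traJ and a traI fragment is also present. These elements should allow the plasmid to be mobilised by conjugation from a donor that supplies the remaining transfer functions, a common route into non-model bacteria, although the record does not describe the delivery method.

Selection in E. coli is listed as kanamycin, conferred by the Tn5-derived neo (nptII) gene. Partial tnpA and ble fragments flank this gene and appear to be remnants of the original transposon. The plasmid also carries a tetracycline module, consisting of the tetA efflux gene and the divergently oriented tetR regulator, which gives a second resistance marker.

The cloning position is occupied by a superfolder GFP dropout cassette followed by the rrnB T1 and T7Te terminators, with an rrnB T2 terminator nearby. The promoter driving sfGFP is not annotated. In a successful assembly the incoming parts replace sfGFP, so correct clones can be identified as non-fluorescent colonies. The name marks the backbone as PaqCI-compatible, which points to its use in assemblies with that Type IIS enzyme, though the restriction sites themselves are not annotated in the feature table.
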