Features (pLannotate 1.2.2; 15 found; start..end, strand, type, name):
     11..642     +  rep_origin     oriV: incP origin of replication
    719..1042    +  CDS            tnpA (fragment): TN5P_ECOLX - Also known as tnp. Experimental evidence at protein level: Swiss-Prot protein existence level 1. Mediates transposition of transposon Tn5 by a 'cut and paste' mechanism. First, the monomeric transposase binds the 19 bp inverted DNA repeats flanking the transposon. Then, dimerization of the DNA- bound transposase creates a synaptic DNA complex. After nicking of the first DNA strand, excision of the transposon proceeds through a series of intermediates. The transposase then mediates the insertion of the transposon at a new site by strand transfer. The activity of the wild- type tran
   1074..1865    +  CDS            neo: KKA2_KLEPN - Also known as kan, nptII. Experimental evidence at protein level: Swiss-Prot protein existence level 1. Resistance to kanamycin, neomycin, paromomycin, ribostamycin, butirosin and gentamicin B. From Klebsiella pneumoniae.
   1889..2041    +  CDS            ble (fragment): BLE_KLEPN - Experimental evidence at protein level: Swiss-Prot protein existence level 1. Binding protein with a strong affinity to the bleomycin family of antibiotics. Binds to CL990; an antimitotic-antibiotic compound. From Klebsiella pneumoniae.
   2054..2110    -  misc_feature   MCS: pUC18/19 multiple cloning site
   2138..2788    -  CDS            TetR: tetracycline resistance regulatory protein; tetR
   2894..4093    +  CDS            TcR: tetracycline efflux protein; tetA; confers resistance to tetracycline
   4430..5143    +  CDS            superfolder GFP: GFP variant that folds robustly even when fused to poorly folded proteins (Pédelacq et al., 2006)
   5155..5226    +  terminator     rrnB T1 terminator: transcription terminator T1 from the E. coli rrnB gene
   5242..5269    +  terminator     T7Te terminator: phage T7 early transcription terminator
   5318..5345    -  terminator     rrnB T2 terminator: transcription terminator T2 from the E. coli rrnB gene
   5416..6561    -  CDS            trfA: TRFA_ECOLX - Experimental evidence at protein level: Swiss-Prot protein existence level 1. Also involved in plasmid copy number control, promoting intermolecular coupling of protein bound iterons at oriV, which inhibits replication initiation. From Escherichia coli.
   6691..6795    -  CDS            traI (fragment): TRAI6_ECOLX - Experimental evidence at protein level: Swiss-Prot protein existence level 1. The initiation process of transfer DNA synthesis requires the interaction of at least three plasmid-specific components (TraH, I, and J) at the transfer origin resulting in the assembly of a specialised nucleoprotein complex - the relaxosome. Site- and strand-specific cleavage at the transfer origin is dependent on TraI and TraJ. From Escherichia coli.
   6833..7204    -  CDS            traJ: oriT-recognizing protein; traJ
   7237..7346    -  oriT           oriT: incP origin of transfer
>Addgene plasmid #229392 | pXTK-BB6 [Backbone_RK2-KanR-TetR-PaqCI-Compatible_PartTypeBB] | addgene full sequence | sequence record 467912 | Addgene NGS Result
GACCCTTTCCGACGCTCACCGGGCTGGTTGCCCTCGCCGCTGGGCTGGCGGCCGTCTATGGCCCTGCAAA
CGCGCCAGAAACGCCGTCGAAGCCGTGTGCGAGACACCGCGGCCGCCGGCGTTGTGGATACCTCGCGGAA
AACTTGGCCCTCACTGACAGATGAGGGGCGGACGTTGACACTTGAGGGGCCGACTCACCCGGCGCGGCGT
TGACAGATGAGGGGCAGGCTCGATTTCGGCCGGCGACGTGGAGCTGGCCAGCCTCGCAAATCGGCGAAAA
CGCCTGATTTTACGCGAGTTTCCCACAGATGATGTGGACAAGCCTGGGGATAAGTGCCCTGCGGTATTGA
CACTTGAGGGGCGCGACTACTGACAGATGAGGGGCGCGATCCTTGACACTTGAGGGGCAGAGTGCTGACA
GATGAGGGGCGCACCTATTGACATTTGAGGGGCTGTCCACAGGCAGAAAATCCAGCATTTGCAAGGGTTT
CCGCCCGTTTTTCGGCCACCGCTAACCTGTCTTTTAACCTGCTTTTAAACCAATATTTATAAACCTTGTT
TTTAACCAGGGCTGCGCCCTGTGCGCGTGACCGCGCACGCCGAAGGGGGGTGCCCCCCCTTCTCGAACCC
TCCCGGCCCGCTAACGCGGGCCTCCCATCCCCCCAGGGGCTGCGCCCCTCGGCCGCGAACGGCCTCACCC
CAAAAATGGCAGCCCAATAGCTTCACGCTGCCGCAAGCACTCAGGGCGCAAGGGCTGCTAAAGGAAGCGG
AACACGTAGAAAGCCAGTCCGCAGAAACGGTGCTGACCCCGGATGAATGTCAGCTACTGGGCTATCTGGA
CAAGGGAAAACGCAAGCGCAAAGAGAAAGCAGGTAGCTTGCAGTGGGCTTACATGGCGATAGCTAGACTG
GGCGGTTTTATGGACAGCAAGCGAACCGGAATTGCCAGCTGGGGCGCCCTCTGGTAAGGTTGGGAAGCCC
TGCAAAGTAAACTGGATGGCTTTCTTGCCGCCAAGGATCTGATGGCGCAGGGGATCAAGATCTGATCAAG
AGACAGGATGAGGATCGTTTCGCATGATTGAACAAGATGGATTGCACGCAGGTTCTCCGGCCGCTTGGGT
GGAGAGGCTATTCGGCTATGACTGGGCACAACAGACAATCGGCTGCTCTGATGCCGCCGTGTTCCGGCTG
TCAGCGCAGGGGCGCCCGGTTCTTTTTGTCAAGACCGACCTGTCCGGTGCCCTGAATGAACTCCAAGACG
AGGCAGCGCGGCTATCGTGGCTGGCCACGACGGGCGTTCCTTGCGCAGCTGTGCTCGACGTTGTCACTGA
AGCGGGAAGGGACTGGCTGCTATTGGGCGAAGTGCCGGGGCAGGATCTCCTGTCATCTCACCTTGCTCCT
GCCGAGAAAGTATCCATCATGGCTGATGCAATGCGGCGGCTGCATACGCTTGATCCGGCTACCTGCCCAT
TCGACCACCAAGCGAAACATCGCATCGAGCGAGCACGTACTCGGATGGAAGCCGGTCTTGTCGATCAGGA
TGATCTGGACGAAGAGCATCAGGGGCTCGCGCCAGCCGAACTGTTCGCCAGGCTCAAGGCGCGGATGCCC
GACGGCGAGGATCTCGTCGTGACCCATGGCGATGCCTGCTTGCCGAATATCATGGTGGAAAATGGCCGCT
TTTCTGGATTCATCGACTGTGGCCGGCTGGGTGTGGCGGACCGCTATCAGGACATAGCGTTGGCTACCCG
TGATATTGCTGAAGAGCTTGGCGGCGAATGGGCTGACCGCTTCCTCGTGCTTTACGGTATCGCCGCTCCC
GATTCGCAGCGCATCGCCTTCTATCGCCTTCTTGACGAGTTCTTCTGAGCGGGACTCTGGGGTTCGAAAT
GACCGACCAAGCGACGCCCAACCTGCCATCACGAGATTTCGATTCCACCGCCGCCTTCTATGAAAGGTTG
GGCTTCGGAATCGTTTTCCGGGACGCCGGCTGGATGATCCTCCAGCGCGGGGATCTCATGCTGGAGTTCT
TCGCCCACCCCCCCTGCGGCCGCAAGCTTGCATGCCTGCAGGTCGACTCTAGAGGATCCCCGGGTACCGA
GCTCGAATTCGCGCGGCCGCGGCCTAGGCGGCCTGGCTCAATCGTCACCCTTTCTCGGTCCTTCAACGTT
CCTGACAACGAGCCTCCTTTTCGCCAATCCATCGACAATCACCGCGAGTCCCTGCTCGAACGCTGCGTCC
GGACCGGCTTCGTCGAAGGCGTCTATCGCGGCCCGCAACAGCGGCGAGAGCGGAGCCTGTTCAACGGTGC
CGCCGCGCTCGCCGGCATCGCTGTCGCCGGCCTGCTCCTCAAGCACGGCCCCAACAGTGAAGTAGCTGAT
TGTCATCAGCGCATTGACGGCGTCCCCGGCCGAAAAACCCGCCTCGCAGAGGAAGCGAAGCTGCGCGTCG
GCCGTTTCCATCTGCGGTGCGCCCGGTCGCGTGCCGGCATGGATGCGCGCGCCATCGCGGTAGGCGAGCA
GCGCCTGCCTGAAGCTGCGGGCATTCCCGATCAGAAATGAGCGCCAGTCGTCGTCGGCTCTCGGCACCGA
ATGCGTATGATTCTCCGCCAGCATGGCTTCGGCCAGTGCGTCGAGCAGCGCCCGCTTGTTCCTGAAGTGC
CAGTAAAGCGCCGGCTGCTGAACCCCCAACCGTTCCGCCAGTTTGCGTGTCGTCAGACCGTCTACGCCGA
CCTCGTTCAACAGGTCCAGGGCGGCACGGATCACTGTATTCGGCTGCAACTTTGTCATGCTTGACACTTT
ATCACTGATAAACATAATATGTCCACCAACTTATCAGTGATAAAGAATCCGCGCGTTCAATCGGACCAGC
GGAGGCTGGTCCGGAGGCCAGACGTGAAACCCAACATACCCCTGATCGTAATTCTGAGCACTGTCGCGCT
CGACGCTGTCGGCATCGGCCTGATTATGCCGGTGCTGCCGGGCCTCCTGCGCGATCTGGTTCACTCGAAC
GACGTCACCGCCCACTATGGCATTCTGCTGGCGCTGTATGCGTTGGTGCAATTTGCCTGCGCACCTGTGC
TGGGCGCGCTGTCGGATCGTTTCGGGCGGCGGCCAATCTTGCTCGTCTCGCTGGCCGGCGCCACTGTCGA
CTACGCCATCATGGCGACAGCGCCTTTCCTTTGGGTTCTCTATATCGGGCGGATCGTGGCCGGCATCACC
GGGGCGACTGGGGCGGTAGCCGGCGCTTATATTGCCGATATCACTGATGGCGATGAGCGCGCGCGGCACT
TCGGCTTCATGAGCGCCTGTTTCGGGTTCGGGATGGTCGCGGGACCTGTGCTCGGTGGGCTGATGGGCGG
TTTCTCCCCCCACGCTCCGTTCTTCGCCGCGGCAGCCTTGAACGGCCTCAATTTCCTGACGGGCTGTTTC
CTTTTGCCGGAGTCGCACAAAGGCGAACGCCGGCCGTTACGCCGGGAGGCTCTCAACCCGCTCGCTTCGT
TCCGGTGGGCCCGGGGCATGACCGTCGTCGCCGCCCTGATGGCGGTCTTCTTCATCATGCAACTTGTCGG
ACAGGTGCCGGCCGCGCTTTGGGTCATTTTCGGCGAGGATCGCTTTCACTGGGACGCGACCACGATCGGC
ATTTCGCTTGCCGCATTTGGCATTCTGCATTCACTCGCCCAGGCAATGATCACCGGCCCTGTAGCCGCCC
GGCTCGGCGAAAGGCGGGCACTCATGCTCGGAATGATTGCCGACGGCACAGGCTACATCCTGCTTGCCTT
CGCGACACGGGGATGGATGGCGTTCCCGATCATGGTCCTGCTTGCTTCGGGTGGCATCGGAATGCCGGCG
CTGCAAGCAATGTTGTCCAGGCAGGTCGATGAGGAACGTCAGGGGCAGCTGCAAGGCTCACTGGCGGCGC
TCACCAGCCTGACCTCGATCGTCGGACCCCTCCTCTTCACGGCGATCTATGCGGCTTCTATAACAACGTG
GAACGGGTGGGCATGGATTGCAGGCGCTGCCCTCTACTTGCTCTGCCTGCCGGCGCTGCGTCGCGGGCTT
TGGAGCGGCGCAGGGCAACGAGCCGATCGCTGATCGTGGAAACGATAGGCCTATGCCATGCGGGTCAAGG
CGACTTCCGGCAAGCTATACGCGCCCTAGGAGTGCGGTTGGAACGTTGGCCCAGCCAGATACTCCCGATC
ACGAGCAGGACGCCGATGATTTGAAGCGCACTCAGCGTCTGATCTTAATTAAAACGTGAGACCGAAAGTG
AAACGTGATTTCATGCGTCATTTTGAACATTTTGTAAATCTTATTTAATAATGTGTGCGGCAATTCACAT
TTAATTTATGAATGTTTTCTTAACATCGCGGCAACTCAAGAAACGGCAGGTTCGGATCTTAGCTACTAGA
GAAAGAGGAGAAATACTAGATGCGTAAAGGCGAAGAGCTGTTCACTGGTGTCGTCCCTATTCTGGTGGAA
CTGGATGGTGATGTCAACGGTCATAAGTTTTCCGTGCGTGGCGAGGGTGAAGGTGACGCAACTAATGGTA
AACTGACGCTGAAGTTCATCTGTACTACTGGTAAACTGCCGGTTCCTTGGCCGACTCTGGTAACGACGCT
GACTTATGGTGTTCAGTGCTTTGCTCGTTATCCGGACCATATGAAGCAGCATGACTTCTTCAAGTCCGCC
ATGCCGGAAGGCTATGTGCAGGAACGCACGATTTCCTTTAAGGATGACGGCACGTACAAAACGCGTGCGG
AAGTGAAATTTGAAGGCGATACCCTGGTAAACCGCATTGAGCTGAAAGGCATTGACTTTAAAGAGGACGG
CAATATCCTGGGCCATAAGCTGGAATACAATTTTAACAGCCACAATGTTTACATCACCGCCGATAAACAA
AAAAATGGCATTAAAGCGAATTTTAAAATTCGCCACAACGTGGAGGATGGCAGCGTGCAGCTGGCTGATC
ACTACCAGCAAAACACTCCAATCGGTGATGGTCCTGTTCTGCTGCCAGACAATCACTATCTGAGCACGCA
AAGCGTTCTGTCTAAAGATCCGAACGAGAAACGCGATCATATGGTTCTGCTGGAGTTCGTAACCGCAGCG
GGCATCACGCATGGTATGGATGAACTGTACAAATGACCAGGCATCAAATAAAACGAAAGGCTCAGTCGAA
AGACTGGGCCTTTCGTTTTATCTGTTGTTTGTCGGTGAACGCTCTCTACTAGAGTCACACTGGCTCACCT
TCGGGTGGGCCTTTCTGCGTTTATAGGTCTCTGAGTCATATGCCCACTAAGAGTTTGTAGAAACGCAAAA
AGGCCATCCGTCAGGATGGCCTTCTGCTTAATTTGATGGTTATCAGAAGAGTGTAAGCGGGTTGACTACC
GAGGAACTGACCCCACAAGGCCCTAGCGTTTGCAATGCACCAGGTCATCATTGACCCAGGCGTGTTCCAC
CAGGCCGCTGCCTCGCAACTCTTCGCAGGCTTCGCCGACCTGCTCGCGCCACTTCTTCACGCGGGTGGAA
TCCGATCCGCACATGAGGCGGAAGGTTTCCAGCTTGAGCGGGTACGGCTCCCGGTGCGAGCTGAAATAGT
CGAACATCCGTCGGGCCGTCGGCGACAGCTTGCGGTACTTCTCCCATATGAATTTCGTGTAGTGGTCGCC
AGCAAACAGCACGACGATTTCCTCGTCGATCAGGACCTGGCAACGGGACGTTTTCTTGCCACGGTCCAGG
ACGCGGAAGCGGTGCAGCAGCGACACCGATTCCAGGTGCCCAACGCGGTCGGACGTGAAGCCCATCGCCG
TCGCCTGTAGGCGCGACAGGCATTCCTCGGCCTTCGTGTAATACCGGCCATTGATCGACCAGCCCAGGTC
CTGGCAAAGCTCGTAGAACGTGAAGGTGATCGGCTCGCCGATAGGGGTGCGCTTCGCGTACTCCAAGACC
TGCTGCCACACCAGTTCGTCATCGTCGGCCCGCAGCTCGACGCCGGTGTAGGTGATCTTCACGTCCTTGT
TGACGTGGAAAATGACCTTGTTTTGCAGCGCCTCGCGCGGGATTTTCTTGTTGCGCGTGGTGAACAGGGC
AGAGCGGGCCGTGTCGTTTGGCATCGCTCGCATCGTGTCCGGCCACGGCGCAATATCGAACAAGGAAAGC
TGCATTTCCTTGATCTGCTGCTTCGTGTGTTTCAGCAACGCGGCCTGCTTGGCCTCGCTGACCTGTTTTG
CCAGGTCCTCGCCGGCGGTTTTTCGCTTCTTGGTCGTCATAGTTCCTCGCGTGTCGATGGTCATCGACTT
CGCCAAACCTGCCGCCTCCTGTTCGAGACGACGCGAACGCTCCACGGCGGCCGATGGCGCGGGCAGGGCA
GGGGGAGCCAGTTGCACGCTGTCGCGCTCGATCTTGGCCGTAGCTTGCTGGACCATCGAGCCGACGGACT
GGAAGGTTTCGCGGGGCGCACGCATGACGGTGCGGCTTGCGATGGTTTCGGCATCCTCGGCGGAAAACCC
CGCGTCGATCAGTTCTTGCCTGTATGCCTTCCGGTCAAACGTCCGATTCATTCACCCTCCTTGCGGGATT
GCCCCGACTCACGCCGGGGCAATGTGCCCTTATTCCTGATTTGACCCGCCTGGTGCCTTGGTGTCCAGAT
AATCCACCTTATCGGCAATGAAGTCGGTCCCGTAGACCGTCTGGCCGTCCTTCTCGTACTTGGTATTCCG
AATCTTGCCCTGCACGAATACCAGCTCCGCGAAGTCGCTCTTCTTGATGGAGCGCATGGGGACGTGCTTG
GCAATCACGCGCACCCCCCGGCCGTTTTAGCGGCTAAAAAAGTCATGGCTCTGCCCTCGGGCGGACCACG
CCCATCATGACCTTGCCAAGCTCGTCCTGCTTCTCTTCGATCTTCGCCAGCAGGGCGAGGATCGTGGCAT
CACCGAACCGCGCCGTGCGCGGGTCGTCGGTGAGCCAGAGTTTCAGCAGGCCGCCCAGGCGGCCCAGGTC
GCCATTGATGCGGGCCAGCTCGCGGACGTGCTCATAGTCCACGACGCCCGTGATTTTGTAGCCCTGGCCG
ACGGCCAGCAGGTAGGCCTACAGGCTCATGCCGGCCGCCGCCGCCTTTTCCTCAATCGCTCTTCGTTCGT
CTGGAAGGCAGTACACCTTGATAGGTGGGCTGCCCTTCCTGGTTGGCTTGGTTTCATCAGCCATCCGCTT
GCCCTCATCTGTTACGCCGGCGGTAGCCGGCCAGCCTCGCAGAGCAGGATTCCCGTTGAGCACCGCCAGG
TGCGAATAAGGGACAGTGAAGAAGGAACACCCGCTCGCGGGTGGGCCTACTTCACCTATCCTGCCCGGCT
GACGCCGTTGGATACACCAAGGAAAGTCTACACGAACCCTTTGGCAAAATCCTGTATATCGTGCGAAAAA
GGATGGATATACCGAAAAAATCGCTATAATGACCCCGAAGCAGGGTTATGCAGCGGAAAAGATCCGTC
